>Addgene plasmid #170274 | pAAV-CaMKII-GAL4-iLight-VP16 | addgene full sequence | sequence record 334936 | Addgene NGS Result
CCTGCAGGCAGCTGCGCGCTCGCTCGCTCACTGAGGCCGCCCGGGCGTCGGGCGACCTTTGGTCGCCCGG
CCTCAGTGAGCGAGCGAGCGCGCAGAGAGGGAGTGGCCAACTCCATCACTAGGGGTTCCTGCGGCCGCAG
ATGCTGCACACTTGTGGACTAAGTTTGTTCGCATCCCCTTCTCCAACCCCCTCAGTACATCACCCTGGGG
GAACAGGGTCCACTTGCTCCTGGGCCCACACAGTCCTGCAGTATTGTGTATATAAGGCCAGGGCAAAGAG
GAGCAGGTTTTAAAGTGAAAGGCAGGCAGGTGTTGGGGAGGCAGTTACCGGGGCAACGGGAACAGGGCGT
TTCGGAGGTGGTTGCCATGGGGACCTGGATGCTGACGAAGGCTCGCGAGGCTGTGAGCAGCCACAGTGCC
CTGCTCAGAAGCCCCAAGCTCGTCAGTCAAGCCGGTTCTCCGTTTGCACTCAGGAGCACGGGCAGGCGAG
TGGCCCCTAGTTCTGGGGGCAGCGTGAAAAGACGGTATCGATAAGCTAGATTCGAGCTAGCGCCACCATG
GCGCGCAAGAAGAAGAGGAAGTCCGGAGGTGGTGGAAAGCTACTGTCTTCTATCGAACAAGCATGCGATA
TTTGCCGACTTAAAAAGCTCAAGTGCTCCAAAGAAAAACCGAAGTGCGCCAAGTGTCTGAAGAACAACTG
GGAGTGTCGCTACTCTCCCAAAACCAAAAGGTCTCCGCTGACTAGGGCACATCTGACAGAAGTGGAATCA
AGGCTAGAAAGACTGGAACAGACTAGTGCTGGTGGGTCCGCCGGCGGGAGTGCTGGCGGTAGTGCCGGCG
GTGAATTCGCCGCCGACCTGGGCTCTGACGATATCAGCAAGCTGATCGCCGCCTGCGATCAGGAGCCAAT
CCACATCCCCAATGCCATCCAGCCATTTGGCGCCATGCTGATCGTGGAGAAGGACACACAGCAGATCGTG
TACGCCTCTGCCAACAGCGCCGAGTACTTCAGCGTGGCCGACAATACCATCCACGAGCTGTCCGATTTCA
AGCAGGCCAACATCAATTCTCTGCTGCCCGAGCAGCTGATCAGCGGCCTGACATCCGCCATCTCTGAGAA
CGAGCCTATCTGGGTGGAGACCGACAGGCTGAGCTTTCTGGGCTGGCGCCACGAGAACTACTATATCATC
GAGGTGGAGAGATACCACGTGCAGACATCCAATTGGTTCGAGATCCAGTTTCAGCGGGCCTTCCAGAAGC
TGAGAAACTGTAAGACCCACAACGATCTGATCAATACCCTGACACGGCTGATCCAGGAGATCAGCGGCTA
CGACAGAGTGATGATCTATCAGTTCGATCCCGAGTGGAATGGCAGAGTGATCGCCGAGAGCGTGAGACAG
CTGTTTACCTCCATGCTGAACCACCACTTCCCAGCCTCTGACATCCCTGCACAGGCCAGGGCCATGTACA
GCATCAACCCAATCCGCATCATCCCCGATGTGAATGCCGAGCCCCAGCCTCTGCACATGATCCACAAGCC
ACAGAACACAGAGGCCGTGAATCTGTCCTGCGGCGTGCTGAGGGCCGTGTCTCCACTGCACATGCAGTAT
CTGCGCAACTTTGGCGTGTCTGCCAGCACCTCCATCGGCATCTTCAATGAGGACAAGCTGTGGGGCATCG
TGGCCTGTCACCACACAAAGCCTAGGGCCATCGGCCGGAGAATCAGGCACCTGCTGGTGCGCACCGTGGA
GTTTGCAGCAGAGCGCCTGTGGCTGATCCACTCCAGGAATGTGGAGCGGTACATGGTGACAGTGCAGGCA
GCCCGGGAGCAGCTGTCTACCACAGCCGACGATAAGCACAGCTCCCACGAGATCGTGATCGAGCACGCCG
CCGACTGGTGCAAGCTGTTCCGGTGTGATGGCGTGGGCTACCTGAGAGGCGAGGAGCTGACCACATATGG
CGAGACCCCTGATCAGACCACAATCAACAAGCTGGTGGAGTGGCTGGAGGAGAATGGCAAGAAGAGCCTG
TTTTGGCACTCCCACATGCTGAAGGAGGACGCACCTGGACTGCTGCCAGATGGCAGCCGGTTCGCAGGAC
TGCTGGCCATCCCACTGAAGTCTGACGCCGATCTGTTTAGCTACCTGCTGCTGTTCAGGGTGGCACAGAA
CGAGGTGCGCACATGGGCAGGCAAGCCTGAGAAGCTGTCCGTGGAGACCTCTACAGGCACCATGGTGGGC
CCACGGAAGTCTTTTGAGGCCTGGCAGGACGAGGTGAGCGGCAAGTCCCAGCCTTGGAGAACCGCACAGC
TGTATGCAGCCCGGGACATCGCCCGGGACCTGCTGATCGTGGCCGATAGCATGCAGCTGAACCTGCTGAA
TGACCAGCTGGCCGATGCCAACGAGAATCTGGAGAAGCTGGCCTCCTTCGACGATCTGACCTCTGGCGGC
GGTACCAGCGGGGGTGGTGGATCAGGTGGAGGAGGTTCTGGAGGTGGTGGATCAGGAGGAGGTGGTTCTG
GAGGTGGTGGATCAGGAGGAAGATCTGCGTACAGCCGCGCGCGTACGAAAAACAATTACGGGTCTACCAT
CGAGGGCCTGCTCGATCTCCCGGACGACGACGCCCCCGAAGAGGCGGGGCTGGCGGCTCCGCGCCTGTCC
TTTCTCCCCGCGGGACACACGCGCAGACTGTCGACGGCCCCCCCGACCGATGTCAGCCTGGGGGACGAGC
TCCACTTAGACGGCGAGGACGTGGCGATGGCGCATGCCGACGCGCTAGACGATTTCGATCTGGACATGTT
GGGGGACGGGGATTCCCCTGGTCCGGGATTTACCCCCCACGACTCCGCCCCCTACGGCGCTCTGGATATG
GCCGACTTCGAGTTTGAGCAGATGTTTACCGATGCCCTTGGAATTGACGAGTACGGTGGGTAAATAATCA
ACCTCTGGATTACAAAATTTGTGAAAGATTGACTGGTATTCTTAACTATGTTGCTCCTTTTACGCTATGT
GGATACGCTGCTTTAATGCCTTTGTATCATGCTATTGCTTCCCGTATGGCTTTCATTTTCTCCTCCTTGT
ATAAATCCTGGTTAGTTCTTGCCACGGCGGAACTCATCGCCGCCTGCCTTGCCCGCTGCTGGACAGGGGC
TCGGCTGTTGGGCACTGACAATTCCGTGGTGTTTATTTGTGAAATTTGTGATGCTATTGCTTTATTTGTA
ACCATTATAAGCTGCAATAAACAAGTTAACAACAACAATTGCATTCATTTTATGTTTCAGGTTCAGGGGG
AGATGTGGGAGGTTTTTTAAAGCGGCCGCAGGAACCCCTAGTGATGGAGTTGGCCACTCCCTCTCTGCGC
GCTCGCTCGCTCACTGAGGCCGGGCGACCAAAGGTCGCCCGACGCCCGGGCTTTGCCCGGGCGGCCTCAG
TGAGCGAGCGAGCGCGCAGCTGCCTGCAGGGGCGCCTGATGCGGTATTTTCTCCTTACGCATCTGTGCGG
TATTTCACACCGCATA
[95 nt withheld, positions 3517-3611]
T
[46 nt withheld, positions 3613-3658]
C
[141 nt withheld, positions 3660-3800]
CCTTTGACGTTGGAGTCCACGTTCTTT
[37 nt withheld, positions 3828-3864]
ACTCTATCTCGGGCTATTCTTTTGATTTATAAGGGATTTTGCCGATTTCGGTCTATTGGTTAAAAAATGA
GCTGATTTAACAAAAATTTAACGCGAATTTTAACAAAATATTAACGTTTACAATTTTATGGTGCACTCTC
AGTACAATCTGCTCTGATGCCGCATAGTTAAGCCAGCCCCGACACCCGCCAACACCCGCTGACGCGCCCT
GACGGGCTTGTCTGCTCCCGGCATCCGCTTACAGACAAGCTGTGACCGTCTCCGGGAGCTGCATGTGTCA
GAGGTTTTCACCGTCATCACCGAAACGCGCGAGACGAAAGGGCCTCGTGATACGCCTATTTTTATAGGTT
AATGTCATGATAATAATGGTTTCTTAGACGTCAGGTGGCACTTTTCGGGGAAATGTGCGCGGAACCCCTA
TTTGTTTATTTTTCTAAATACATTCAAATATGTATCCGCTCATGAGACAATAACCCTGATAAATGCTTCA
ATAATATTGAAAAAGGAAGAGTATGAGTATTCAACATTTCCGTGTCGCCCTTATTCCCTTTTTTGCGGCA
TTTTGCCTTCCTGTTTTTGCTCACCCAGAAACGCTGGTGAAAGTAAAAGATGCTGAAGATCAGTTGGGTG
CACGAGTGGGTTACATCGAACTGGATCTCAACAGCGGTAAGATCCTTGAGAGTTTTCGCCCCGAAGAACG
TTTTCCAATGATGAGCACTTTTAAAGTTCTGCTATGTGGCGCGGTATTATCCCGTATTGACGCCGGGCAA
GAGCAACTCGGTCGCCGCATACACTATTCTCAGAATGACTTGGTTGAGTACTCACCAGTCACAGAAAAGC
ATCTTACGGATGGCATGACAGTAAGAGAATTATGCAGTGCTGCCATAACCATGAGTGATAACACTGCGGC
CAACTTACTTCTGACAACGATCGGAGGACCGAAGGAGCTAACCGCTTTTTTGCACAACATGGGGGATCAT
GTAACTCGCCTTGATCGTTGGGAACCGGAGCTGAATGAAGCCATACCAAACGACGAGCGTGACACCACGA
TGCCTGTAGCAATGGCAACAACGTTGCGCAAACTATTAACTGGCGAACTACTTACTCTAGCTTCCCGGCA
ACAATTAATAGACTGGATGGAGGCGGATAAAGTTGCAGGACCACTTCTGCGCTCGGCCCTTCCGGCTGGC
TGGTTTATTGCTGATAAATCTGGAGCCGGTGAGCGTGGGTCTCGCGGTATCATTGCAGCACTGGGGCCAG
ATGGTAAGCCCTCCCGTATCGTAGTTATCTACACGACGGGGAGTCAGGCAACTATGGATGAACGAAATAG
ACAGATCGCTGAGATAGGTGCCTCACTGATTAAGCATTGGTAACTGTCAGACCAAGTTTACTCATATATA
CTTTAGATTGATTTAAAACTTCATTTTTAATTTAAAAGGATCTAGGTGAAGATCCTTTTTGATAATCTCA
TGACCAAAATCCCTTAACGTGAGTTTTCGTTCCACTGAGCGTCAGACCCCGTAGAAAAGATCAAAGGATC
TTCTTGAGATCCTTTTTTTCTGCGCGTAATCTGCTGCTTGCAAACAAAAAAACCACCGCTACCAGCGGTG
GTTTGTTTGCCGGATCAAGAGCTACCAACTCTTTTTCCGAAGGTAACTGGCTTCAGCAGAGCGCAGATAC
CAAATACTGTTCTTCTAGTGTAGCCGTAGTTAGGCCACCACTTCAAGAACTCTGTAGCACCGCCTACATA
CCTCGCTCTGCTAATCCTGTTACCAGTGGCTGCTGCCAGTGGCGATAAGTCGTGTCTTACCGGGTTGGAC
TCAAGACGATAGTTACCGGATAAGGCGCAGCGGTCGGGCTGAACGGGGGGTTCGTGCACACAGCCCAGCT
TGGAGCGAACGACCTACACCGAACTGAGATACCTACAGCGTGAGCTATGAGAAAGCGCCACGCTTCCCGA
AGGGAGAAAGGCGGACAGGTATCCGGTAAGCGGCAGGGTCGGAACAGGAGAGCGCACGAGGGAGCTTCCA
GGGGGAAACGCCTGGTATCTTTATAGTCCTGTCGGGTTTCGCCACCTCTGACTTGAGCGTCGATTTTTGT
GATGCTCGTCAGGGGGGCGGAGCCTATGGAAAAACGCCAGCAACGCGGCCTTTTTACGGTTCCTGGCCTT
TTGCTGGCCTTTTGCTCACATGT
Features (pLannotate 1.2.2; 18 found; start..end, strand, type, name):
     12..39      +  repeat_region  AAV2 ITR (fragment): inverted terminal repeat of adeno-associated virus serotype 2 inverted
     68..95      +  repeat_region  AAV2 ITR (fragment): inverted terminal repeat of adeno-associated virus serotype 2 inverted
    149..513     +  promoter       CaMKII promoter (fragment): promoter for the mouse calcium/calmodulin-dependent kinase II α subunit
    521..537     -  misc_feature   MCS (fragment): pBluescript multiple cloning site
    597..791     +  CDS            GAL4 DNA binding domain (fragment): DNA binding domain of the GAL4 transcriptional activator; Saccharomyces cerevisiae GAL4 (truncated)
   1421..1441    -  promoter       PGK promoter (fragment): mouse phosphoglycerate kinase 1 promoter
   2697..2930    +  CDS            VP16 AD: transcriptional activation domain of herpes simplex virus protein VP16 (Triezenberg et al., 1988; Cousens et al., 1989); UL48
   2936..3093    +  misc_feature   WPRE (fragment): woodchuck hepatitis virus posttranscriptional regulatory element
   3099..3183    +  misc_feature   WPRE (fragment): woodchuck hepatitis virus posttranscriptional regulatory element
   3182..3247    -  polyA_signal   SV40 poly(A) signal (fragment): SV40 polyadenylation signal
   3320..3460    +  repeat_region  AAV2 ITR: inverted terminal repeat of adeno-associated virus serotype 2 inverted
   3465..3516    -  misc_feature   bom (fragment): basis of mobility region from pBR322
   3535..3990    +  rep_origin     f1 ori (sequence partly withheld): f1 bacteriophage origin of replication; arrow indicates direction of (+) strand synthesis
   3991..4040    -  misc_feature   bom (fragment): basis of mobility region from pBR322
   4142..4177    -  CDS            rop (fragment): Rop protein, which maintains plasmids at low copy number; rop
   4272..4376    +  promoter       AmpR promoter: bla
   4377..5237    +  CDS            AmpR: β-lactamase; bla; confers resistance to ampicillin, carbenicillin, and related antibiotics
   5408..5996    +  rep_origin     ori: high-copy-number ColE1/pMB1/pBR322/pUC origin of replication
