[The description below was written by a language model from this plasmid's Addgene catalogue record and pLannotate feature annotations shown in this document.]
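Description:
pAAV-CaMKII-GAL4-iLight-VP16 is an adeno-associated virus transfer plasmid built on the pAAV-CW3SL-EGFP backbone, intended for expressing a single-component, near-infrared light-responsive transcription factor in mammalian cells. It is propagated in bacteria through a high-copy ColE1/pUC-type origin with ampicillin selection (AmpR under its own bla promoter), and also carries an f1 phage origin. The expression cassette is flanked by AAV2 inverted terminal repeats, which allow the intervening DNA to be packaged into recombinant AAV particles. The downstream ITR is annotated as complete, whereas only short ITR fragments are detected at the upstream end of the roughly 6.1 kb sequence.

Between the ITRs, a compact fragment of the mouse CaMKIIα promoter, commonly used to favour expression in excitatory neurons, drives a fusion protein. This protein consists of a nuclear localization signal, the GAL4 DNA-binding domain (residues 1–65), the human codon-optimized iLight module and the herpes simplex virus VP16 activation domain. According to the depositor comments, iLight was derived from the bacterial phytochrome IsPadC of Idiomarina sp. A28L by removing its diguanylyl cyclase effector and introducing a set of point mutations. The catalogue species field instead lists a Bradyrhizobium strain, a discrepancy the record does not resolve. The iLight region itself is not annotated in the feature table, and the short PGK promoter hit within it is probably a spurious match. Downstream lie shortened WPRE segments, which enhance transcript stability and expression, and a truncated SV40 polyadenylation signal, a space-saving design. The construct is meant for light-controlled activation of genes placed under GAL4-binding (UAS) sites, supplied on a separate reporter or effector construct.
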