Addgene plasmid #170274: pAAV-CaMKII-GAL4-iLight-VP16
Purpose: NLS-Gal4(1-65)-iLight(human codon optimized)-VP16 construct expression in mammalian cells. pAAV vector.
Depositing lab: Vladislav Verkhusha. Depositing organization: Albert Einstein College of Medicine. Publication: Single-component near-infrared optogenetic systems for gene transcription regulation. Kaberniuk AA, Baloban M, Monakhov MV, Shcherbakova DM, Verkhusha VV. Nat Commun. 2021 Jun 23;12(1):3859. doi: 10.1038/s41467-021-24212-7. PubMed 34162879.
Backbone
  Vector backbone: pAAV-CW3SL-EGFP
  Backbone manufacturer: Addgene #61463
  Backbone size w/o insert (bp): 3736
  Vector type: AAV
Growth in bacteria
  Bacterial resistance: Ampicillin, 100 μg/mL
  Growth temperature: 37°C
  Growth strain: NEB Stable
  Copy number: Unknown
Gene/Insert
  Gene/Insert name: NLS-Gal4(1-65)-iLight(human codon optimized)-VP16
  Species: Bradyrhizobium sp. (strain ORS 278)
  Insert size (bp): 2381
  Mutation: See Comments
  Promoter: CaMKII
  Cloning method: Restriction Enzyme; 5′ cloning site NheI (not destroyed)
  Sequencing primers: 5′ pBR322ori-F; 3′ WPRE-R
Terms and licenses: Academic/Nonprofit Terms; Industry Terms: Not Available to Industry
Depositor comments: To design iLight, a full-length bacterial phytochrome IsPadC from Idiomarina sp. A28L was used as an original template. First, diguanylyl cyclase effector in IsPadC was removed, then following mutations were introduced: I68F, H80Q, A86T, R90S S242C, E274K, R295H I360V, and L464V. After that, iLight was human codon optimized for mammalian expression.
How to cite: pAAV-CaMKII-GAL4-iLight-VP16 was a gift from Vladislav Verkhusha (Addgene plasmid # 170274 ; http://n2t.net/addgene:170274 ; RRID:Addgene_170274)
