>Addgene plasmid #170274 | pAAV-CaMKII-GAL4-iLight-VP16 | depositor partial sequence | sequence record 330078 | NLS-Gal4(1-65)-iLight(human codon optimized)-VP16 sequence
GCCACCATGGCGCGCAAGAAGAAGAGGAAGTCCGGAGGTGGTGGAAAGCTACTGTCTTCTATCGAACAAG
CATGCGATATTTGCCGACTTAAAAAGCTCAAGTGCTCCAAAGAAAAACCGAAGTGCGCCAAGTGTCTGAA
GAACAACTGGGAGTGTCGCTACTCTCCCAAAACCAAAAGGTCTCCGCTGACTAGGGCACATCTGACAGAA
GTGGAATCAAGGCTAGAAAGACTGGAACAGACTAGTGCTGGTGGGTCCGCCGGCGGGAGTGCTGGCGGTA
GTGCCGGCGGTGAATTCGCCGCCGACCTGGGCTCTGACGATATCAGCAAGCTGATCGCCGCCTGCGATCA
GGAGCCAATCCACATCCCCAATGCCATCCAGCCATTTGGCGCCATGCTGATCGTGGAGAAGGACACACAG
CAGATCGTGTACGCCTCTGCCAACAGCGCCGAGTACTTCAGCGTGGCCGACAATACCATCCACGAGCTGT
CCGATTTCAAGCAGGCCAACATCAATTCTCTGCTGCCCGAGCAGCTGATCAGCGGCCTGACATCCGCCAT
CTCTGAGAACGAGCCTATCTGGGTGGAGACCGACAGGCTGAGCTTTCTGGGCTGGCGCCACGAGAACTAC
TATATCATCGAGGTGGAGAGATACCACGTGCAGACATCCAATTGGTTCGAGATCCAGTTTCAGCGGGCCT
TCCAGAAGCTGAGAAACTGTAAGACCCACAACGATCTGATCAATACCCTGACACGGCTGATCCAGGAGAT
CAGCGGCTACGACAGAGTGATGATCTATCAGTTCGATCCCGAGTGGAATGGCAGAGTGATCGCCGAGAGC
GTGAGACAGCTGTTTACCTCCATGCTGAACCACCACTTCCCAGCCTCTGACATCCCTGCACAGGCCAGGG
CCATGTACAGCATCAACCCAATCCGCATCATCCCCGATGTGAATGCCGAGCCCCAGCCTCTGCACATGAT
CCACAAGCCACAGAACACAGAGGCCGTGAATCTGTCCTGCGGCGTGCTGAGGGCCGTGTCTCCACTGCAC
ATGCAGTATCTGCGCAACTTTGGCGTGTCTGCCAGCACCTCCATCGGCATCTTCAATGAGGACAAGCTGT
GGGGCATCGTGGCCTGTCACCACACAAAGCCTAGGGCCATCGGCCGGAGAATCAGGCACCTGCTGGTGCG
CACCGTGGAGTTTGCAGCAGAGCGCCTGTGGCTGATCCACTCCAGGAATGTGGAGCGGTACATGGTGACA
GTGCAGGCAGCCCGGGAGCAGCTGTCTACCACAGCCGACGATAAGCACAGCTCCCACGAGATCGTGATCG
AGCACGCCGCCGACTGGTGCAAGCTGTTCCGGTGTGATGGCGTGGGCTACCTGAGAGGCGAGGAGCTGAC
CACATATGGCGAGACCCCTGATCAGACCACAATCAACAAGCTGGTGGAGTGGCTGGAGGAGAATGGCAAG
AAGAGCCTGTTTTGGCACTCCCACATGCTGAAGGAGGACGCACCTGGACTGCTGCCAGATGGCAGCCGGT
TCGCAGGACTGCTGGCCATCCCACTGAAGTCTGACGCCGATCTGTTTAGCTACCTGCTGCTGTTCAGGGT
GGCACAGAACGAGGTGCGCACATGGGCAGGCAAGCCTGAGAAGCTGTCCGTGGAGACCTCTACAGGCACC
ATGGTGGGCCCACGGAAGTCTTTTGAGGCCTGGCAGGACGAGGTGAGCGGCAAGTCCCAGCCTTGGAGAA
CCGCACAGCTGTATGCAGCCCGGGACATCGCCCGGGACCTGCTGATCGTGGCCGATAGCATGCAGCTGAA
CCTGCTGAATGACCAGCTGGCCGATGCCAACGAGAATCTGGAGAAGCTGGCCTCCTTCGACGATCTGACC
TCTGGCGGCGGTACCAGCGGGGGTGGTGGATCAGGTGGAGGAGGTTCTGGAGGTGGTGGATCAGGAGGAG
GTGGTTCTGGAGGTGGTGGATCAGGAGGAAGATCTGCGTACAGCCGCGCGCGTACGAAAAACAATTACGG
GTCTACCATCGAGGGCCTGCTCGATCTCCCGGACGACGACGCCCCCGAAGAGGCGGGGCTGGCGGCTCCG
CGCCTGTCCTTTCTCCCCGCGGGACACACGCGCAGACTGTCGACGGCCCCCCCGACCGATGTCAGCCTGG
GGGACGAGCTCCACTTAGACGGCGAGGACGTGGCGATGGCGCATGCCGACGCGCTAGACGATTTCGATCT
GGACATGTTGGGGGACGGGGATTCCCCTGGTCCGGGATTTACCCCCCACGACTCCGCCCCCTACGGCGCT
CTGGATATGGCCGACTTCGAGTTTGAGCAGATGTTTACCGATGCCCTTGGAATTGACGAGTACGGTGGGT
AA
